Addgene plasmid #132145: pDONR221_SLC35E4
Purpose: Gateway entry clone with codon-optimized ORF sequence for subcloning into custom expression vectors
Depositing lab: RESOLUTE Consortium & Giulio Superti-Furga. Depositing organization: CeMM Research Center for Molecular Medicine. Publication: The RESOLUTE consortium: unlocking SLC transporters for drug discovery. Superti-Furga G, Lackner D, Wiedmer T, Ingles-Prieto A, Barbosa B, Girardi E, Goldmann U, Gurtl B, Klavins K, Klimek C, Lindinger S, Lineiro-Retes E, Muller AC, Onstein S, Redinger G, Reil D, Sedlyarov V, Wolf G, Crawford M, Everley R, ... Steppan CM. Nat Rev Drug Discov. 2020 Jul;19(7):429-430. doi: 10.1038/d41573-020-00056-6. PubMed 32265506.
Backbone
  Vector backbone: pDONR221
  Backbone manufacturer: Thermo Fisher Scientific
  Backbone size w/o insert (bp): 2550
  Vector type: Mammalian Expression
Growth in bacteria
  Bacterial resistance: Kanamycin, 50 μg/mL
  Growth temperature: 37°C
  Growth strain: Stbl3
  Copy number: High Copy
Gene/Insert
  Gene/Insert name: SLC35E4
  Species: H. sapiens (human)
  Insert size (bp): 1050
  Entrez Gene: SLC35E4 (a.k.a. MGC129826)
  Cloning method: Gateway Cloning
  Sequencing primers: 5′ M13-fwd; 3′ M13-rev
Terms and licenses: Academic/Nonprofit Terms; Industry Terms
Depositor comments: For more information on the full Resolute plasmid collection, please see www.addgene.org/depositor-collections/re-solute/. Please provide your feedback on this plasmid to the RESOLUTE consortium by filling out their RESOLUTE repository feedback form: https://forms.office.com/Pages/ResponsePage.aspx?id=0e05yklzmkS7rjFGQL4N7z4feCLQvEJAmVcOCM_u885UN1JJRko0Ukg4TVQwNTZLOUxPQVJWT1NHUCQlQCN0PWcu
How to cite: pDONR221_SLC35E4 was a gift from RESOLUTE Consortium & Giulio Superti-Furga (Addgene plasmid # 132145 ; http://n2t.net/addgene:132145 ; RRID:Addgene_132145)
