[The description below was written by a language model from this plasmid's Addgene catalogue record and pLannotate feature annotations shown in this document.]
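Description:
pDONR221_SLC35E4 is a Gateway entry clone built on the pDONR221 backbone (Thermo Fisher Scientific), carrying a codon-optimized open reading frame for human SLC35E4, a putative transporter of the solute carrier family. The sequenced plasmid is 3,600 nt, consistent with a backbone of about 2,550 bp plus a 1,050 bp insert. It is maintained in E. coli through a high-copy ColE1/pUC-type origin of replication and selected with kanamycin via the KanR aminoglycoside phosphotransferase gene.

The SLC35E4 coding sequence lies between attL1 and attL2, the recombination sites produced when an ORF is captured into a donor vector. In an LR Clonase reaction these sites allow directional, in-frame transfer of the ORF into any attR-containing destination vector. Upstream of the cassette are the rrnB T1 and T2 transcription terminators, which insulate the insert from read-through transcription in bacteria. Small lacI and lacZα fragments are backbone remnants with no functional role. A T7 promoter sits just beyond attL2 on the opposite strand, facing back toward the insert, and M13 forward and reverse primer sites flank the cassette for sequence verification.

Although the catalogue lists the vector type as mammalian expression, the feature table shows no eukaryotic promoter, polyadenylation signal, tag or reporter, so the plasmid is not an expression construct in itself. Its stated purpose is to serve as a source clone for subcloning SLC35E4 into custom expression vectors. It belongs to a larger consortium collection of SLC transporter entry clones assembled to support the study of these transporters and drug discovery.
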