Features (pLannotate 1.2.2; 10 found; start..end, strand, type, name):
    121..213     +  CDS            lacI (fragment): lac repressor; lacI; The lac repressor binds to the lac operator to inhibit transcription in E. coli. This inhibition can be relieved by adding lactose or isopropyl-β-D-thiogalactopyranoside (IPTG).
    268..295     -  terminator     rrnB T2 terminator: transcription terminator T2 from the E. coli rrnB gene
    427..470     +  terminator     rrnB T1 terminator: Escherichia coli rrnB; transcription terminator T1 from the E. coli rrnB gene
    517..553     -  CDS            lacZα (fragment): LacZα fragment of β-galactosidase; lacZ fragment
    569..668     +  protein_bind   attL1: mutant version of attL; recombination site for the Gateway® LR reaction LR Clonase™
    674..1723    +  CDS            SLC35E4: S35E4_HUMAN - Experimental evidence at protein level: Swiss-Prot protein existence level 1. Putative transporter. From Homo sapiens (Human).
   1725..1824    -  protein_bind   attL2: mutant version of attL; recombination site for the Gateway® LR reaction LR Clonase™
   1842..1860    -  promoter       T7 promoter: promoter for bacteriophage T7 RNA polymerase
   1994..2803    +  CDS            KanR: aminoglycoside phosphotransferase; aph(3')-Ia; confers resistance to kanamycin in bacteria or G418 (Geneticin®) in eukaryotes
   2950..3538    +  rep_origin     ori: high-copy-number ColE1/pMB1/pBR322/pUC origin of replication
>Addgene plasmid #132145 | pDONR221_SLC35E4 | addgene full sequence | sequence record 265840 | Addgene NGS Result
CTTTCCTGCGTTATCCCCTGATTCTGTGGATAACCGTATTACCGCCTTTGAGTGAGCTGATACCGCTCGC
CGCAGCCGAACGACCGAGCGCAGCGAGTCAGTGAGCGAGGAAGCGGAAGAGCGCCCAATACGCAAACCGC
CTCTCCCCGCGCGTTGGCCGATTCATTAATGCAGCTGGCACGACAGGTTTCCCGACTGGAAAGCGGGCAG
TGAGCGCAACGCAATTAATACGCGTACCGCTAGCCAGGAAGAGTTTGTAGAAACGCAAAAAGGCCATCCG
TCAGGATGGCCTTCTGCTTAGTTTGATGCCTGGCAGTTTATGGCGGGCGTCCTGCCCGCCACCCTCCGGG
CCGTTGCTTCACAACGTTCAAATCCGCTCCCGGCGGATTTGTCCTACTCAGGAGAGCGTTCACCGACAAA
CAACAGATAAAACGAAAGGCCCAGTCTTCCGACTGAGCCTTTCGTTTTATTTGATGCCTGGCAGTTCCCT
ACTCTCGCGTTAACGCTAGCATGGATGTTTTCCCAGTCACGACGTTGTAAAACGACGGCCAGTCTTAAGC
TCGGGCCCCAAATAATGATTTTATTTTGACTGATAGTGACCTGTTCGTTGCAACACATTGATGAGCAATG
CTTTTTTATAATGCCAACTTTGTACAAAAAAGCAGGCTCCACCATGTGCAGGTGTCCACCTGAGCACCAC
GACGGAAGGATGACCAGCGCCGAAGTGGGAGCAGCAGCAGGAGGAGCACAGGCAGCCGGCCCACCCGAGT
GGCCTCCAGGCTCCCCTCAGGCCCTGAGGCAGCCAGGAAGGGCCAGAGTGGCAATGGCCGCCCTGGTGTG
GCTGCTGGCAGGAGCATCCATGAGCTCCCTGAACAAGTGGATCTTCACCGTGCACGGCTTTGGCAGGCCT
CTGCTGCTGTCTGCCCTGCACATGCTGGTGGCCGCCCTGGCATGCCACAGGGGAGCACGGAGACCAATGC
CAGGAGGAACAAGGTGTCGCGTGCTGCTGCTGTCCCTGACCTTCGGCACATCTATGGCATGCGGAAATGT
GGGACTGAGGGCAGTGCCACTGGATCTGGCCCAGCTGGTGACCACAACCACACCCCTGTTTACCCTGGCC
CTGTCTGCCCTGCTGCTGGGCAGGCGCCACCACCCCCTGCAGCTGGCCGCCATGGGCCCTCTGTGCCTGG
GAGCAGCATGTAGCCTGGCAGGAGAGTTCAGAACCCCCCCTACAGGCTGCGGCTTTCTGCTGGCAGCAAC
ATGTCTGAGGGGCCTGAAGAGCGTGCAGCAGTCCGCCCTGCTGCAGGAGGAGAGACTGGACGCCGTGACC
CTGCTGTACGCCACATCCCTGCCTTCTTTCTGCCTGCTGGCAGGAGCCGCCCTGGTGCTGGAGGCAGGCG
TGGCCCCACCCCCTACCGCCGGCGATTCCCGGCTGTGGGCCTGCATCCTGCTGTCTTGTCTGCTGAGCGT
GCTGTATAACCTGGCCTCTTTCAGCCTGCTGGCCCTGACCTCTGCCCTGACAGTGCACGTGCTGGGCAAC
CTGACCGTGGTGGGCAATCTGATCCTGAGCCGGCTGCTGTTTGGCAGCAGACTGTCCGCCCTGTCTTACG
TGGGCATCGCCCTGACACTGAGCGGCATGTTCCTGTATCACAATTGTGAGTTTGTGGCCTCCTGGGCAGC
AAGGAGAGGACTGTGGAGGAGGGACCAGCCAAGCAAGGGCCTGGACCCAGCTTTCTTGTACAAAGTTGGC
ATTATAAGAAAGCATTGCTTATCAATTTGTTGCAACGAACAGGTCACTATCAGTCAAAATAAAATCATTA
TTTGCCATCCAGCTGATATCCCCTATAGTGAGTCGTATTACATGGTCATAGCTGTTTCCTGGCAGCTCTG
GCCCGTGTCTCAAAATCTCTGATGTTACATTGCACAAGATAAAAATATATCATCATGAACAATAAAACTG
TCTGCTTACATAAACAGTAATACAAGGGGTGTTATGAGCCATATTCAACGGGAAACGTCGAGGCCGCGAT
TAAATTCCAACATGGATGCTGATTTATATGGGTATAAATGGGCTCGCGATAATGTCGGGCAATCAGGTGC
GACAATCTATCGCTTGTATGGGAAGCCCGATGCGCCAGAGTTGTTTCTGAAACATGGCAAAGGTAGCGTT
GCCAATGATGTTACAGATGAGATGGTCAGACTAAACTGGCTGACGGAATTTATGCCTCTTCCGACCATCA
AGCATTTTATCCGTACTCCTGATGATGCATGGTTACTCACCACTGCGATCCCCGGAAAAACAGCATTCCA
GGTATTAGAAGAATATCCTGATTCAGGTGAAAATATTGTTGATGCGCTGGCAGTGTTCCTGCGCCGGTTG
CATTCGATTCCTGTTTGTAATTGTCCTTTTAACAGCGATCGCGTATTTCGTCTCGCTCAGGCGCAATCAC
GAATGAATAACGGTTTGGTTGATGCGAGTGATTTTGATGACGAGCGTAATGGCTGGCCTGTTGAACAAGT
CTGGAAAGAAATGCATAAACTTTTGCCATTCTCACCGGATTCAGTCGTCACTCATGGTGATTTCTCACTT
GATAACCTTATTTTTGACGAGGGGAAATTAATAGGTTGTATTGATGTTGGACGAGTCGGAATCGCAGACC
GATACCAGGATCTTGCCATCCTATGGAACTGCCTCGGTGAGTTTTCTCCTTCATTACAGAAACGGCTTTT
TCAAAAATATGGTATTGATAATCCTGATATGAATAAATTGCAGTTTCATTTGATGCTCGATGAGTTTTTC
TAATCAGAATTGGTTAATTGGTTGTAACACTGGCAGAGCATTACGCTGACTTGACGGGACGGCGCAAGCT
CATGACCAAAATCCCTTAACGTGAGTTACGCGTCGTTCCACTGAGCGTCAGACCCCGTAGAAAAGATCAA
AGGATCTTCTTGAGATCCTTTTTTTCTGCGCGTAATCTGCTGCTTGCAAACAAAAAAACCACCGCTACCA
GCGGTGGTTTGTTTGCCGGATCAAGAGCTACCAACTCTTTTTCCGAAGGTAACTGGCTTCAGCAGAGCGC
AGATACCAAATACTGTTCTTCTAGTGTAGCCGTAGTTAGGCCACCACTTCAAGAACTCTGTAGCACCGCC
TACATACCTCGCTCTGCTAATCCTGTTACCAGTGGCTGCTGCCAGTGGCGATAAGTCGTGTCTTACCGGG
TTGGACTCAAGACGATAGTTACCGGATAAGGCGCAGCGGTCGGGCTGAACGGGGGGTTCGTGCACACAGC
CCAGCTTGGAGCGAACGACCTACACCGAACTGAGATACCTACAGCGTGAGCTATGAGAAAGCGCCACGCT
TCCCGAAGGGAGAAAGGCGGACAGGTATCCGGTAAGCGGCAGGGTCGGAACAGGAGAGCGCACGAGGGAG
CTTCCAGGGGGAAACGCCTGGTATCTTTATAGTCCTGTCGGGTTTCGCCACCTCTGACTTGAGCGTCGAT
TTTTGTGATGCTCGTCAGGGGGGCGGAGCCTATGGAAAAACGCCAGCAACGCGGCCTTTTTACGGTTCCT
GGCCTTTTGCTGGCCTTTTGCTCACATGTT
