>Addgene plasmid #132145 | pDONR221_SLC35E4 | depositor partial sequence | sequence record 253690 | Codon-optimized ORF of SLC35E4
ATGTGCAGGTGTCCACCTGAGCACCACGACGGAAGGATGACCAGCGCCGAAGTGGGAGCAGCAGCAGGAG
GAGCACAGGCAGCCGGCCCACCCGAGTGGCCTCCAGGCTCCCCTCAGGCCCTGAGGCAGCCAGGAAGGGC
CAGAGTGGCAATGGCCGCCCTGGTGTGGCTGCTGGCAGGAGCATCCATGAGCTCCCTGAACAAGTGGATC
TTCACCGTGCACGGCTTTGGCAGGCCTCTGCTGCTGTCTGCCCTGCACATGCTGGTGGCCGCCCTGGCAT
GCCACAGGGGAGCACGGAGACCAATGCCAGGAGGAACAAGGTGTCGCGTGCTGCTGCTGTCCCTGACCTT
CGGCACATCTATGGCATGCGGAAATGTGGGACTGAGGGCAGTGCCACTGGATCTGGCCCAGCTGGTGACC
ACAACCACACCCCTGTTTACCCTGGCCCTGTCTGCCCTGCTGCTGGGCAGGCGCCACCACCCCCTGCAGC
TGGCCGCCATGGGCCCTCTGTGCCTGGGAGCAGCATGTAGCCTGGCAGGAGAGTTCAGAACCCCCCCTAC
AGGCTGCGGCTTTCTGCTGGCAGCAACATGTCTGAGGGGCCTGAAGAGCGTGCAGCAGTCCGCCCTGCTG
CAGGAGGAGAGACTGGACGCCGTGACCCTGCTGTACGCCACATCCCTGCCTTCTTTCTGCCTGCTGGCAG
GAGCCGCCCTGGTGCTGGAGGCAGGCGTGGCCCCACCCCCTACCGCCGGCGATTCCCGGCTGTGGGCCTG
CATCCTGCTGTCTTGTCTGCTGAGCGTGCTGTATAACCTGGCCTCTTTCAGCCTGCTGGCCCTGACCTCT
GCCCTGACAGTGCACGTGCTGGGCAACCTGACCGTGGTGGGCAATCTGATCCTGAGCCGGCTGCTGTTTG
GCAGCAGACTGTCCGCCCTGTCTTACGTGGGCATCGCCCTGACACTGAGCGGCATGTTCCTGTATCACAA
TTGTGAGTTTGTGGCCTCCTGGGCAGCAAGGAGAGGACTGTGGAGGAGGGACCAGCCAAGCAAGGGCCTG
